Addgene plasmid #198600: pBad-HaloGFP-145-146
Purpose: Green fluorescent Ca2+ ion indicator for bacterial expression.
Depositing lab: Robert Campbell. Depositing organization: The University of Tokyo. Publication: Chemigenetic indicators based on synthetic chelators and green fluorescent protein. Zhu W, Takeuchi S, Imai S, Terada T, Ueda T, Nasu Y, Terai T, Campbell RE. Nat Chem Biol. 2023 Jan;19(1):38-44. doi: 10.1038/s41589-022-01134-z. Epub 2022 Sep 22. PubMed 36138142.
Backbone
  Vector backbone: PBad
  Backbone manufacturer: Invitrogen
  Backbone size w/o insert (bp): 4000
  Vector type: Bacterial Expression
Growth in bacteria
  Bacterial resistance: Ampicillin, 100 μg/mL
  Growth temperature: 37°C
  Growth strain: DH5alpha
  Copy number: High Copy
Gene/Insert
  Gene/Insert name: HaloGFP-145-146
  Species: Synthetic
  Insert size (bp): 1620
  Promoter: araBAD promoter
  Cloning method: Gibson Cloning
  Sequencing primers: 5′ pBAD forward; 3′ pBAD Reverse
Terms and licenses: Academic/Nonprofit Terms; Industry Terms: Not Available to Industry
How to cite: pBad-HaloGFP-145-146 was a gift from Robert Campbell (Addgene plasmid # 198600 ; http://n2t.net/addgene:198600 ; RRID:Addgene_198600)
