[The description below was written by a language model from this plasmid's Addgene catalogue record and pLannotate feature annotations shown in this document.]
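Description:
pBad-HaloGFP-145-146 is a bacterial expression plasmid built on the Invitrogen pBAD backbone, about 5.7 kb in total, that encodes a synthetic chemigenetic green fluorescent Ca2+ indicator scaffold. It is maintained in E. coli through a high-copy ColE1/pMB1-type origin and selected with ampicillin via the β-lactamase gene and its own promoter. Remnants of the pBR322 lineage, including the bom region and a fragment of rop, are also annotated.

Expression is driven by the araBAD promoter, with the divergently transcribed araC regulator carried on the same plasmid, so transcription is induced by L-arabinose and otherwise kept low. The open reading frame begins with the standard pBAD N-terminal leader: a short fragment annotated as part of a His-containing composite tag, the T7 gene 10 leader that aids translation, and the Xpress epitope with its enterokinase cleavage site. These are useful for purification and detection. The roughly 1.6 kb insert follows, annotated as an N-terminal HaloTag fragment, a GFP annotated as cEGFP, and a second HaloTag fragment. This indicates that the fluorescent protein is inserted within the HaloTag sequence, and the name suggests a junction at positions 145–146, although the record does not say which protein this numbering refers to. HaloTag is a modified dehalogenase that bonds covalently to chloroalkane ligands. In line with the associated work on indicators that combine synthetic chelators with GFP, the protein is presumably labelled with a chelator-bearing ligand so that ion binding modulates green fluorescence. The rrnB T1 and T2 terminators close the transcription unit. The plasmid is intended for producing the indicator protein in bacteria.
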