Features (pLannotate 1.2.2; 16 found; start..end, strand, type, name):
     27..311     +  promoter       araBAD promoter: araBAD; promoter of the L-arabinose operon of E. coli; the araC regulatory gene is transcribed in the opposite direction (Guzman et al., 1995)
    357..377     +  CDS            capTEV™ (fragment): composite tag for in vivo biotinylation, TEV protease cleavage, and 6xHis tagging
    378..410     +  CDS            T7 tag (gene 10 leader): leader peptide from bacteriophage T7 gene 10 promotes efficient translation in E. coli
    414..437     +  CDS            Xpress™ tag: Xpress™ epitope tag, including an enterokinase recognition and cleavage site
    453..885     +  CDS            HaloTag® (fragment): modified bacterial dehalogenase that forms covalent bonds with chloroalkane derivatives
    888..1613    +  CDS            cEGFP: cEGFP is a basic (constitutively fluorescent) green fluorescent protein published in 2008, derived from Aequorea victoria.
   1618..2072    +  CDS            HaloTag® (fragment): modified bacterial dehalogenase that forms covalent bonds with chloroalkane derivatives
   2165..2280    +  ncRNA          5S rRNA: Accession: RF00001 - 5S ribosomal RNA
   2284..2370    +  terminator     rrnB T1 terminator: Escherichia coli rrnB; transcription terminator T1 from the E. coli rrnB gene
   2462..2489    +  terminator     rrnB T2 terminator: transcription terminator T2 from the E. coli rrnB gene
   2508..2599    +  promoter       AmpR promoter: bla
   2600..3460    +  CDS            AmpR: β-lactamase; bla; confers resistance to ampicillin, carbenicillin, and related antibiotics
   3631..4219    +  rep_origin     ori: high-copy-number ColE1/pMB1/pBR322/pUC origin of replication
   4405..4545    -  misc_feature   bom: basis of mobility region from pBR322
   4647..4687    -  CDS            rop (fragment): Rop protein, which maintains plasmids at low copy number; rop
   4809..5687    -  CDS            araC: L-arabinose regulatory protein; araC
>Addgene plasmid #198600 | pBad-HaloGFP-145-146 | addgene full sequence | sequence record 393704 | Addgene NGS Result
ACTTTTCATACTCCCGCCATTCAGAGAAGAAACCAATTGTCCATATTGCATCAGACATTGCCGTCACTGC
GTCTTTTACTGGCTCTTCTCGCTAACCAAACCGGTAACCCCGCTTATTAAAAGCATTCTGTAACAAAGCG
GGACCAAAGCCATGACAAAAACGCGTAACAAAAGTGTCTATAATCACGGCAGAAAAGTCCACATTGATTA
TTTGCACGGCGTCACACTTTGCTATGCCATAGCATTTTTATCCATAAGATTAGCGGATCCTACCTGACGC
TTTTTATCGCAACTCTCTACTGTTTCTCCATACCCGTTTTTTGGGCTAACAGGAGGAATTAACCATGGGG
GGTTCTCATCATCATCATCATCATGGTATGGCTAGCATGACTGGTGGACAGCAAATGGGTCGGGATCTGT
ACGACGATGACGATAAGGATCCGAGCTCGAGAATGGCAGAAATCGGTACTGGCTTTCCATTCGACCCCCA
TTATGTGGAAGTCCTGGGCGAGCGCATGCACTACGTCGATGTTGGTCCGCGCGATGGCACCCCTGTGCTG
TTCCTGCACGGTAACCCGACCTCCTCCTACGTGTGGCGCAACATCATCCCGCATGTTGCACCGACCCATC
GCTGCATTGCTCCAGACCTGATCGGTATGGGCAAATCCGACAAACCAGACCTGGGTTATTTCTTCGACGA
CCACGTCCGCTTCATGGATGCCTTCATCGAAGCCCTGGGTCTGGAAGAGGTCGTCCTGGTCATTCACGAC
TGGGGCTCCGCTCTGGGTTTCCACTGGGCCAAGCGCAATCCAGAGCGCGTCAAAGGTATTGCATTTATGG
AGTTCATCCGCCCTATCCCGACCTGGGACGAATGGCCAGAATTTGGTGAAAACGTCTATATCAAGGCCGA
CAAGCAGAAGAACGGCATCAAGGCGAACTTCAAGATCCGCCACAACATCGAGGACGGCGGCGTGCAGCTC
GCCTACCACTACCAGCAGAACACCCCCATCGGCGACGGCCCCGTGCTGCTGCCCGACAACCACTACCTGA
GCGTCCAGTCCAAACTTTCGAAAGACCCCAACGAGAAGCGCGATCACATGGTCCTGCTGGAGTTCGTGAC
CGCCGCCGGGATCACTCTCGGCATGGACGAGCTGTACAAGGGCGGTACCGGAGGGAGCATGGTGAGCAAG
GGCGAGGAGCTGTTCACCGGGGTGGTGCCCATCCTGGTCGAGCTGGACGGCGACGTAAACGGCCACAAGT
TCAGCGTGTCCGGCGAGGGTGAGGGCGATGCCACCTACGGCAAGCTGACCCTGAAGTTCATCTGCACCAC
CGGCAAGCTGCCCGTGCCCTGGCCCACCCTCGTGACCACCCTGACCTACGGCGTGCAGTGCTTCAGCCGC
TACCCCGACCACATGAAGCAGCACGACTTCTTCAAGTCCGCCATGCCCGAAGGCTACATCCAGGAGCGCA
CCATCTTCTTCAAGGACGACGGCAACTACAAGACCCGCGCCGAGGTGAAGTTCGAGGGCGACACCCTGGT
GAACCGCATCGAGCTGAAGGGCATCGACTTCAAGGAGGACGGCAACATCCTGGGGCATAAGCTGGAGTAC
AACCTTGGCGAGACCTTCCAGGCCTTCCGCACCACCGACGTCGGCCGCAAGCTGATCATCGATCAGAACG
TTTTTATCGAGGGTACGCTGCCGATGGGTGTCGTCCGCCCGCTGACTGAAGTCGAGATGGACCATTACCG
CGAGCCGTTCCTGAATCCTGTTGACCGCGAGCCACTGTGGCGCTTCCCAAACGAGCTGCCAATCGCCGGT
GAGCCAGCGAACATCGTCGCGCTGGTCGAAGAATACATGGACTGGCTGCACCAGTCCCCTGTCCCGAAGC
TGCTGTTCTGGGGCACCCCAGGCGTTCTGATCCCACCGGCCGAAGCCGCTCGCCTGGCCAAAAGCCTGCC
TAACTGCAAGGCTGTGGACATCGGCCCGGGTCTGAATCTGCTGCAAGAAGACAACCCGGACCTGATCGGC
AGCGAGATCGCGCGCTGGCTGTCGACGCTCGAGATTTCCGGCTGAAAGCTTGGCTGTTTTGGCGGATGAG
AGAAGATTTTCAGCCTGATACAGATTAAATCAGAACGCAGAAGCGGTCTGATAAAACAGAATTTGCCTGG
CGGCAGTAGCGCGGTGGTCCCACCTGACCCCATGCCGAACTCAGAAGTGAAACGCCGTAGCGCCGATGGT
AGTGTGGGGTCTCCCCATGCGAGAGTAGGGAACTGCCAGGCATCAAATAAAACGAAAGGCTCAGTCGAAA
GACTGGGCCTTTCGTTTTATCTGTTGTTTGTCGGTGAACGCTCTCCTGAGTAGGACAAATCCGCCGGGAG
CGGATTTGAACGTTGCGAAGCAACGGCCCGGAGGGTGGCGGGCAGGACGCCCGCCATAAACTGCCAGGCA
TCAAATTAAGCAGAAGGCCATCCTGACGGATGGCCTTTTTGCGTTTCTACAAACTCTTTTGTTTATTTTT
CTAAATACATTCAAATATGTATCCGCTCATGAGACAATAACCCTGATAAATGCTTCAATAATATTGAAAA
AGGAAGAGTATGAGTATTCAACATTTCCGTGTCGCCCTTATTCCCTTTTTTGCGGCATTTTGCCTTCCTG
TTTTTGCTCACCCAGAAACGCTGGTGAAAGTAAAAGATGCTGAAGATCAGTTGGGTGCACGAGTGGGTTA
CATCGAACTGGATCTCAACAGCGGTAAGATCCTTGAGAGTTTTCGCCCCGAAGAACGTTTTCCAATGATG
AGCACTTTTAAAGTTCTGCTATGTGGCGCGGTATTATCCCGTGTTGACGCCGGGCAAGAGCAACTCGGTC
GCCGCATACACTATTCTCAGAATGACTTGGTTGAGTACTCACCAGTCACAGAAAAGCATCTTACGGATGG
CATGACAGTAAGAGAATTATGCAGTGCTGCCATAACCATGAGTGATAACACTGCGGCCAACTTACTTCTG
ACAACGATCGGAGGACCGAAGGAGCTAACCGCTTTTTTGCACAACATGGGGGATCATGTAACTCGCCTTG
ATCGTTGGGAACCGGAGCTGAATGAAGCCATACCAAACGACGAGCGTGACACCACGATGCCTGTAGCAAT
GGCAACAACGTTGCGCAAACTATTAACTGGCGAACTACTTACTCTAGCTTCCCGGCAACAATTAATAGAC
TGGATGGAGGCGGATAAAGTTGCAGGACCACTTCTGCGCTCGGCCCTTCCGGCTGGCTGGTTTATTGCTG
ATAAATCTGGAGCCGGTGAGCGTGGGTCTCGCGGTATCATTGCAGCACTGGGGCCAGATGGTAAGCCCTC
CCGTATCGTAGTTATCTACACGACGGGGAGTCAGGCAACTATGGATGAACGAAATAGACAGATCGCTGAG
ATAGGTGCCTCACTGATTAAGCATTGGTAACTGTCAGACCAAGTTTACTCATATATACTTTAGATTGATT
TAAAACTTCATTTTTAATTTAAAAGGATCTAGGTGAAGATCCTTTTTGATAATCTCATGACCAAAATCCC
TTAACGTGAGTTTTCGTTCCACTGAGCGTCAGACCCCGTAGAAAAGATCAAAGGATCTTCTTGAGATCCT
TTTTTTCTGCGCGTAATCTGCTGCTTGCAAACAAAACAACCACCGCTACCAGCGGTGGTTTGTTTGCCGG
ATCAAGAGCTACCAACTCTTTTTCCGAAGGTAACTGGCTTCAGCAGAGCGCAGATACCAAATACTGTCCT
TCTAGTGTAGCCGTAGTTAGGCCACCACTTCAAGAACTCTGTAGCACCGCCTACATACCTCGCTCTGCTA
ATCCTGTTACCAGTGGCTGCTGCCAGTGGCGATAAGTCGTGTCTTACCGGGTTGGACTCAAGACGATAGT
TACCGGATAAGGCGCAGCGGTCGGGCTGAACGGGGGGTTCGTGCACACAGCCCAGCTTGGAGCGAACGAC
CTACACCGAACTGAGATACCTACAGCGTGAGCTATGAGAAAGCGCCACGCTTCCCGAAGGGAGAAAGGCG
GACAGGTATCCGGTAAGCGGCAGGGTCGGAACAGGAGAGCGCACGAGGGAGCTTCCAGGGGGAAACGCCT
GGTATCTTTATAGTCCTGTCGGGTTTCGCCACCTCTGACTTGAGCGTCGATTTTTGTGATGCTCGTCAGG
GGGGCGGAGCCTATGGAAAAACGCCAGCAACGCGGCCTTTTTACGGTTCCTGGCCTTTTGCTGGCCTTTT
GCTCACATGTTCTTTCCTGCGTTATCCCCTGATTCTGTGGATAACCGTATTACCGCCTTTGAGTGAGCTG
ATACCGCTCGCCGCAGCCGAACGACCGAGCGCAGCGAGTCAGTGAGCGAGGAAGCGGAAGAGCGCCTGAT
GCGGTATTTTCTCCTTACGCATCTGTGCGGTATTTCACACCGCATATGGTGCACTCTCAGTACAATCTGC
TCTGATGCCGCATAGTTAAGCCAGTATACACTCCGCTATCGCTACGTGACTGGGTCATGGCTGCGCCCCG
ACACCCGCCAACACCCGCTGACGCGCCCTGACGGGCTTGTCTGCTCCCGGCATCCGCTTACAGACAAGCT
GTGACCGTCTCCGGGAGCTGCATGTGTCAGAGGTTTTCACCGTCATCACCGAAACGCGCGAGGCAGCAGA
TCAATTCGCGCGCGAAGGCGAAGCGGCATGCATAATGTGCCTGTCAAATGGACGAAGCAGGGATTCTGCA
AACCCTATGCTACTCCGTCAAGCCGTCAATTGTCTGATTCGTTACCAATTATGACAACTTGACGGCTACA
TCATTCACTTTTTCTTCACAACCGGCACGGAACTCGCTCGGGCTGGCCCCGGTGCATTTTTTAAATACCC
GCGAGAAATAGAGTTGATCGTCAAAACCAACATTGCGACCGACGGTGGCGATAGGCATCCGGGTGGTGCT
CAAAAGCAGCTTCGCCTGGCTGATACGTTGGTCCTCGCGCCAGCTTAAGACGCTAATCCCTAACTGCTGG
CGGAAAAGATGTGACAGACGCGACGGCGACAAGCAAACATGCTGTGCGACGCTGGCGATATCAAAATTGC
TGTCTGCCAGGTGATCGCTGATGTACTGACAAGCCTCGCGTACCCGATTATCCATCGGTGGATGGAGCGA
CTCGTTAATCGCTTCCATGCGCCGCAGTAACAATTGCTCAAGCAGATTTATCGCCAGCAGCTCCGAATAG
CGCCCTTCCCCTTGCCCGGCGTTAATGATTTGCCCAAACAGGTCGCTGAAATGCGGCTGGTGCGCTTCAT
CCGGGCGAAAGAACCCCGTATTGGCAAATATTGACGGCCAGTTAAGCCATTCATGCCAGTAGGCGCGCGG
ACGAAAGTAAACCCACTGGTGATACCATTCGCGAGCCTCCGGATGACGACCGTAGTGATGAATCTCTCCT
GGCGGGAACAGCAAAATATCACCCGGTCGGCAAACAAATTCTCGTCCCTGATTTTTCACCACCCCCTGAC
CGCGAATGGTGAGATTGAGAATATAACCTTTCATTCCCAGCGGTCGGTCGATAAAAAAATCGAGATAACC
GTTGGCCTCAATCGGCGTTAAACCCGCCACCAGATGGGCATTAAACGAGTATCCCGGCAGCAGGGGATCA
TTTTGCGCTTCAGCCAT
